Addgene plasmid #197865: pminiT-MED6-mEmerald donor
Purpose: Donor plasmid used for building MED6-mEmerald knock-in mESCs
Depositing lab: James Zhe Liu. Depositing organization: HHMI, Janelia Research Campus. Publication: Spatial organization of the 3D genome encodes gene co-expression programs in single cells. Dong P, Zhang S, Xie L, Wang L, Lemire AL, Lander AD, Chang HY, Liu ZJ. bioRxiv 2022.10.26.513917 10.1101/2022.10.26.513917.
Backbone
  Vector backbone: pminiT
  Backbone manufacturer: NEB
  Backbone size w/o insert (bp): 2525
  Total vector size (bp): 4233
  Modifications to backbone: add Med6 homology arms around C terminal with a mEmerald coding sequence
  Vector type: Mouse Targeting
Growth in bacteria
  Bacterial resistance: Ampicillin, 100 μg/mL
  Growth temperature: 37°C
  Growth strain: DH5alpha
  Copy number: High Copy
Gene/Insert
  Gene/Insert name: Med6
  Species: M. musculus (mouse)
  Insert size (bp): 2200
  GenBank ID: NM_001347384.1 NP_001334313.1
  Entrez Gene: Med6 (a.k.a. 1500012F11Rik)
  Promoter: NA
  Tag / fusion protein: mEmerald (C terminal on backbone)
  Cloning method: Gibson Cloning
  Sequencing primers: 5′ GATAAAGAGGAACGCAGAATG; 3′ CACGGTGCTGAGGTATAGC
Terms and licenses: Academic/Nonprofit Terms; Industry Terms: Not Available to Industry
Depositor comments: Please visit https://www.biorxiv.org/content/10.1101/2022.10.26.513917v1 for bioRxiv preprint. Addgene QC found S228G mutation in mEmerald that does not affect plasmid function.
How to cite: pminiT-MED6-mEmerald donor was a gift from James Zhe Liu (Addgene plasmid # 197865 ; http://n2t.net/addgene:197865 ; RRID:Addgene_197865)
