[The description below was written by a language model from this plasmid's Addgene catalogue record and pLannotate feature annotations shown in this document.]
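Description:
pminiT-MED6-mEmerald donor is a mouse-targeting homology donor plasmid built on the small NEB pminiT cloning backbone and used as a repair template to generate mouse embryonic stem cells in which the endogenous Med6 gene carries a C-terminal mEmerald tag. It is propagated in E. coli as a high-copy plasmid through a ColE1/pUC-type origin and selected with ampicillin via the bla β-lactamase gene under its own promoter. A short lacI fragment detected in the annotation appears to be a backbone remnant with no role in the design.

The payload, assembled by Gibson cloning, consists of mouse Med6 genomic homology arms flanking the C-terminal end of the coding region, with the mEmerald coding sequence placed between them. The feature table identifies only a short stretch of Med6 coding sequence just upstream of mEmerald, consistent with the final coding portion of the gene lying in the left arm; the remaining arm sequence is not annotated. The gap between the two features suggests a short intervening sequence, though the record does not describe it. No promoter is included, as expected for a knock-in donor: after homology-directed integration, the Med6–mEmerald fusion is expressed from the native locus under endogenous regulation. The record lists no mammalian selection marker and does not state the nuclease or guide used to stimulate targeting.

Med6 is a subunit of the Mediator coactivator complex, so the resulting knock-in cells allow fluorescence imaging of endogenously expressed Mediator. Repository quality control noted an S228G substitution in mEmerald, reported not to affect function. The stated total size and the sequenced record differ by about ten base pairs.
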