Features (pLannotate 1.2.2; 6 found; start..end, strand, type, name):
     11..115     +  promoter       AmpR promoter: bla
    116..976     +  CDS            AmpR: β-lactamase; bla; confers resistance to ampicillin, carbenicillin, and related antibiotics
   1147..1735    +  rep_origin     ori: high-copy-number ColE1/pMB1/pBR322/pUC origin of replication
   1918..1972    +  CDS            lacI (fragment): lac repressor; lacI; The lac repressor binds to the lac operator to inhibit transcription in E. coli. This inhibition can be relieved by adding lactose or isopropyl-β-D-thiogalactopyranoside (IPTG).
   2630..2758    +  CDS            Med6 (fragment): MED6_MOUSE - Experimental evidence at protein level: Swiss-Prot protein existence level 1. Component of the Mediator complex, a coactivator involved in the regulated transcription of nearly all RNA polymerase II-dependent genes. Mediator functions as a bridge to convey information from gene- specific regulatory proteins to the basal RNA polymerase II transcription machinery. Mediator is recruited to promoters by direct interactions with regulatory proteins and serves as a scaffold for the assembly of a functional preinitiation complex with RNA polymerase II and the general transcription factor
   2806..3521    +  CDS            mEmerald (fragment): brightly fluorescent monomeric variant of GFP mammalian codon-optimized
>Addgene plasmid #197865 | pminiT-MED6-mEmerald donor | addgene full sequence | sequence record 386431 | Addgene NGS Result
GGGAAATGTGCGCGGAACCCCTATTTGTTTATTTTTCTAAATACATTCAAATATGTATCCGCTCATGAGA
CAATAACCCTGATAAATGCTTCAATAATATTGAAAAAGGAAGAGTATGAGTATTCAACATTTCCGTGTCG
CCCTTATTCCCTTTTTTGCGGCATTTTGCCTTCCTGTTTTTGCTCACCCAGAAACGCTGGTGAAAGTAAA
AGATGCTGAAGATCAGTTGGGTGCACGAGTGGGTTACATCGAACTGGATCTCAACAGCGGTAAGATCCTT
GAGAGTTTTCGCCCCGAAGAACGTTTTCCAATGATGAGCACTTTTAAAGTTCTGCTATGTGGCGCGGTAT
TATCCCGTATTGACGCCGGGCAAGAGCAACTCGGTCGCCGCATACACTATTCTCAGAATGACTTGGTTGA
GTACTCACCAGTCACAGAAAAGCATCTTACGGATGGCATGACAGTAAGAGAATTATGCAGTGCTGCCATA
ACCATGAGTGATAACACTGCGGCCAACTTACTTCTGACAACGATCGGAGGACCGAAGGAGCTAACCGCTT
TTTTGCACAACATGGGGGATCATGTAACTCGCCTTGATCGTTGGGAACCGGAGCTGAATGAAGCCATACC
AAACGACGAGCGTGACACCACGATGCCTGTAGCAATGGCAACAACGTTGCGCAAACTATTAACTGGCGAA
CTACTTACTCTAGCTTCCCGGCAACAATTAATAGACTGGATGGAGGCGGATAAAGTTGCAGGACCACTTC
TGCGCTCGGCCCTTCCGGCTGGCTGGTTTATTGCTGATAAATCTGGAGCCGGTGAGCGTGGGTCTCGCGG
TATCATTGCAGCACTGGGGCCAGATGGTAAGCCCTCCCGTATCGTAGTTATCTACACGACGGGGAGTCAG
GCAACTATGGATGAACGAAATAGACAGATCGCTGAGATAGGTGCCTCACTGATTAAGCATTGGTAACTGT
CAGACCAAGTTTACTCATATATACTTTAGATTGATTTAAAACTTCATTTTTAATTTAAAAGGATCTAGGT
GAAGATCCTTTTTGATAATCTCATGACCAAAATCCCTTAACGTGAGTTTTCGTTCCACTGAGCGTCAGAC
CCCGTAGAAAAGATCAAAGGATCTTCTTGAGATCCTTTTTTTCTGCGCGTAATCTGCTGCTTGCAAACAA
AAAAACCACCGCTACCAGCGGTGGTTTGTTTGCCGGATCAAGAGCTACCAACTCTTTTTCCGAAGGTAAC
TGGCTTCAGCAGAGCGCAGATACCAAATACTGTTCTTCTAGTGTAGCCGTAGTTAGGCCACCACTTCAAG
AACTCTGTAGCACCGCCTACATACCTCGCTCTGCTAATCCTGTTACCAGTGGCTGCTGCCAGTGGCGATA
AGTCGTGTCTTACCGGGTTGGACTCAAGACGATAGTTACCGGATAAGGCGCAGCGGTCGGGCTGAACGGG
GGGTTCGTGCACACAGCCCAGCTTGGAGCGAACGACCTACACCGAACTGAGATACCTACAGCGTGAGCTA
TGAGAAAGCGCCACGCTTCCCGAAGGGAGAAAGGCGGACAGGTATCCGGTAAGCGGCAGGGTCGGAACAG
GAGAGCGCACGAGGGAGCTTCCAGGGGGAAACGCCTGGTATCTTTATAGTCCTGTCGGGTTTCGCCACCT
CTGACTTGAGCGTCGATTTTTGTGATGCTCGTCAGGGGGGCGGAGCCTATGGAAAAACGCCAGCAATGCG
GCCTTTTTACGGTTCCTGGCCTTTTGCTGGCCTTTTGCTCACATGTTCTTTCCTGCGTTATCCCCTGATT
CTGTGGATAACCGTATTACCGCCTTTGAGTGAGCTGATACCGCTCGCCGCAGCCGAACGACCGAGCGCAG
CGAGTCAGTGAGCGAGGAAGCGGAAGAGCGCCCAATACGCAAACCGCCTCTCCCCGCGCGTTGGCCGATT
CATTAATGCAGCCGGTTCAGACAGGATAAAGAGGAACGCAGAATGTTAGACAACACCCGCTTACGCATAG
CTATTCAGAAATCAGGCCGTTTAAGCCCTGTCCCAGGTATGGTTTATTTGCTGCTCTTATTAAACTTAAA
GTAAGATCAGGCAGCTGTGTAATGTTCTAACAGCAGCGGCATGGGAGATGAGCTGCAGCCAGTTTGTCCC
TTAGGCATCTCAGTATAGTTTGCCATTCCTAACCTTTGACTTGTTGAATGCAAGCAGATAGTGGCTCTGT
GGAAGTGACCAAAGCATTTGGAGGTAGAGTCTGGGTGGAAAGATTGGGAAGAGCAAGGAGGCCAAAGTGA
TATGATAGTAGGTTTCACCATTGTGAACAGGTGTTGAGCTGTCTGTGATGTTGCCAGTTTTTGTGGCTTG
TTCACACATAATGTCTCATTTTAGTACAAACATGTTTGCCTAGCATTATAAAATTTTTTGATTTATTTTT
TTTAGGTTTATAAGAGAATTTTAAAATATGTTTACCTGGGGGAAACAACTAAATATTCAACCACATAAGC
AATTAAAAATGAATTTGAAAGAGTAAACCTTTAATGTTAACCAGTGTTTAAAATTATGTCTTTCTTCTAC
CTTCATTTGTCTTGACAAAATTCCTGCTTTTGCTGTCTAGTGGATCAGGCAAAAAAAGAGGCAGAGCCTT
TGCCAGAAACTGTAAAATCTGAGGAGAAGGAGAGCACAAAGAACATTCAGCAGACTGTGAGCACTAAAGG
TCCCCCTGAGAAACGAATGAGACTCCAGTCCGGTGGCGGCGGATCTGGCGGTGGTGGGTCCGGAGGAGGC
GGTTCGGTGAGCAAGGGCGAGGAGCTGTTCACCGGGGTGGTGCCCATCCTGGTCGAGCTGGACGGCGACG
TAAACGGCCACAAGTTCAGCGTGTCCGGCGAGGGCGAGGGCGATGCCACCTACGGCAAGCTGACCCTGAA
GTTCATCTGCACCACCGGCAAGCTGCCCGTGCCCTGGCCCACCCTCGTGACCACCTTGACCTACGGCGTG
CAGTGCTTCGCCCGCTACCCCGACCACATGAAGCAGCACGACTTCTTCAAGTCCGCCATGCCCGAAGGCT
ACGTCCAGGAGCGCACCATCTTCTTCAAGGACGACGGCAACTACAAGACCCGCGCCGAGGTGAAGTTCGA
GGGCGACACCCTGGTGAACCGCATCGAGCTGAAGGGCATCGACTTCAAGGAGGACGGCAACATCCTGGGG
CACAAGCTGGAGTACAACTACAACAGCCACAAGGTCTATATCACCGCCGACAAGCAGAAGAACGGCATCA
AGGTGAACTTCAAGACCCGCCACAACATCGAGGACGGCAGCGTGCAGCTCGCCGACCACTACCAGCAGAA
CACCCCCATCGGCGACGGCCCCGTGCTGCTGCCCGACAACCACTACCTGAGCACCCAGTCCAAGCTGGGC
AAAGACCCCAACGAGAAGCGCGATCACATGGTCCTGCTGGAGTTCGTGACCGCCGCCGGGATCACTCTCG
GCATGGACGAGCTGTACAAGTGAATGTTGGACGAGGAAGAAGCTGGCCAGCTCCTTGTCAGTCGCTATAC
CTCAGCACCGTGGGAGGCTCTTGAGCCTGGAAACACTATCGCAGTTTGTACGGAATGCACTTGTTCTTTA
CAAAAGGACGTTCTCCCTACCATGTTTTCTATGTGAATATTTCTTAAATATCTTTTGTAATCTTTCCTCT
ACTGGACTTGGGCAGTGCACCTAACTCACAGATATGCCAGTATATATCTTTAAAACAATAAAGTTATTTG
TATATATTACTCATCATGCCTTTCCCTTGTCTCTGAGATATGTTAATGGAATAATTAAGCATGTCTTGTA
CTATTTGGCTATTCCTCTATATGACAGTAATATATTTATTGAATAATTGAAAGGTAAAGGAAAACTCACT
TGTTTGTATCATTACCGTCCTATAGATTCTTATCATGTTCGTCTGTTGTGAGCACTTGTCAGTGTTTGCT
AGTGTGTGGAATGTAATTCTGGCGATCTGTAGCTTAGGTTCTTAACTATGTCCTGAGTTATTTTGGAGTT
TTTCCCATTGGTATATTTTAGACAGGACTATATTGACTGTGTTTGTGTATAGTGTCGTGTGCATGGTCCA
TGGTTTGGGTCACAGCAGTCTCTGCGTCCTCAGGGCTCTTACTCTATATTGTCAAAGTGTTTTTCTCCAG
TGCTGCTGACTCCAGTTTTTCAG
